>Addgene plasmid #244525 | R919-X62-566 | addgene full sequence | sequence record 488777 | Addgene NGS Result
TTAATACGACTCACTATAGGGGAATTGTGAGCGGATAACAATTCCCCTCTAGAAATAATTTTGTTTAACT
TTAAGAAGGAGATATACATATGAGATCCCATCACCATCACCATCACGGCAAAATCGAAGAAGGTAAACTG
GTAATCTGGATTAACGGCGATAAAGGCTATAACGGTCTCGCTGAAGTCGGTAAGAAATTCGAGAAAGATA
CCGGAATTAAAGTCACCGTTGAGCATCCGGATAAACTGGAAGAGAAATTCCCACAGGTTGCGGCAACTGG
CGATGGCCCTGACATTATCTTCTGGGCACACGACCGCTTTGGTGGCTACGCTCAATCTGGCCTGTTGGCT
GAAATCACCCCGGACAAAGCGTTCCAGGACAAGCTGTATCCGTTTACCTGGGATGCCGTACGTTACAACG
GCAAGCTGATTGCTTACCCGATCGCTGTTGAAGCGTTATCGCTGATTTATAACAAAGATCTGCTGCCGAA
CCCGCCAAAAACCTGGGAAGAGATCCCGGCGCTGGATAAAGAACTGAAAGCGAAAGGTAAGAGCGCGCTG
ATGTTCAACCTGCAAGAACCGTACTTCACCTGGCCGCTGATTGCTGCTGACGGGGGTTATGCGTTCAAGT
ATGAAAACGGCAAGTACGACATTAAAGACGTGGGCGTGGATAACGCTGGCGCGAAAGCGGGTCTGACCTT
CCTGGTTGACCTGATTAAAAACAAACACATGAATGCAGACACCGATTACTCCATCGCAGAAGCTGCCTTT
AATAAAGGCGAAACAGCGATGACCATCAACGGCCCGTGGGCATGGTCCAACATCGACACCAGCAAAGTGA
ATTATGGTGTAACGGTACTGCCGACCTTCAAGGGTCAACCATCCAAACCGTTCGTTGGCGTGCTGAGCGC
AGGTATTAACGCCGCCAGTCCGAACAAAGAGCTGGCAAAAGAGTTCCTCGAAAACTATCTGCTGACTGAT
GAAGGTCTGGAAGCGGTTAATAAAGACAAACCGCTGGGTGCCGTAGCGCTGAAGTCTTACGAGGAAGAGT
TGGCGAAAGATCCACGTATTGCCGCCACCATGGAAAACGCCCAGAAAGGTGAAATCATGCCGAACATCCC
GCAGATGTCCGCTTTCTGGTATGCCGTGCGTACTGCGGTGATCAACGCCGCCAGCGGTCGTCAGACTGTC
GATGAAGCCCTGAAAGACGCGCAGACTAATTCGGGATCTGATATCACAAGTTTGTACAAAAAAGTTGGCG
AAAACCTGTACTTCCAAGGCATGACTGAGTACAAACTGGTGGTGGTTGGAGCAAGTGGTGTTGGGAAAAG
CGCACTGACAATCCAGCTAATCCAGAACCACTTTGTAGATGAATATGATCCCACCATAGAGGATTCTTAC
AGAAAACAAGTGGTTATAGATGGTGAAACCTGTTTGTTGGACATACTGGATACAGCTGGACAAGAAGAGT
ACAGTGCCATGAGAGACCAATACATGAGGACAGGCGAAGGCTTCCTCTGTGTATTTGCCATCAATAATAG
CAAGTCATTTGCGGATATTAACCTCTACAGGGAGCAGATTAAGCGAGTAAAAGACTCGGATGATGTACCT
ATGGTGCTAGTGGGAAACAAGTGTGATTTGCCAACAAGGACAGTTGATACAAAACAAGCCCACGAACTGG
CCAAGAGTTACGGGATTCCATTCATTGAAACCTCAGCCAAGACCAGACAGGGTGTTGAAGATGCTTTTTA
CACACTGGTAAGAGAAATACGCCAGTACCGAATGAAATAATCAACTTTCTTGTACAAAGTGGTGATATCG
CTAGCTAGATAGCTAGAAGCTTGCGGCCGCACAGCTGTATACACGTGCAAGCCAGCCAGAACTCGCTCCT
GAAGACCCAGAGGATCTCGAGCACCACCACCACCACCACTAATGTTAATTAAGTTGGGCGTTCCTAGGCT
GATAAAACAGAATTTGCCTGGCGGCAGTAGCGCGGTGGTCCCACCTGACCCCATGCCGAACTCAGAAGTG
AAACGCCGTAGCGCCGATGGTAGTGTGGGGTCTCCCCATGCGAGAGTAGGGAACTGCCAGGCATCAAATA
AAACGAAAGGCTCAGTCGAAAGACTGGGCCTTTCGTTTTATCTGTTGTTTGTCGGTGAACGCTCTCCTGA
GTAGGACAAATCCGCCGGGAGCGGATTTGAACGTTGCGAAGCAACGGCCCGGAGGGTGGCGGGCAGGACG
CCCGCCATAAACTGCCAGGCATCAAATTAAGCAGAAGGCCATCCTGACGGATGGCCTTTTTGCGTTTCTA
CAAACTCTTTTGTTTATTTTTCTAAATACATTCAAATATGTATCCGCTGAGCAATAACTAGCATAACCCC
TTGGGGCCTCTAAACGGGTCTTGAGGGGTTTTTTGCTGAAAGGAGGAACTATATCCGGATTGGCGAATGG
G
[124 nt withheld, positions 2452-2575]
C
[91 nt withheld, positions 2577-2667]
A
[49 nt withheld, positions 2669-2717]
CCTTTGACGTTGGAGTCCACGTTCTTT
[37 nt withheld, positions 2745-2781]
ACCCTATCTCGGTCTATTCTTTTGATTTATAAGGGATTTTGCCGATTTCGGCCTATTGGTTAAAAAATGA
GCTGATTTAACAAAAATTTAACGCGAATTTTAACAAAATATTAACGTTTACAATTTCTGGCGGCACGATG
GCATGAGATTATCAAAAAGGATCTTCACCTAGATCCTTTTAAATTAAAAATGAAGTTTTAAATCAATCTA
AAGTATATATGAGTAAACTTGGTCTGACAGTTACCAATGCTTAATCAGTGAGGCACCTATCTCAGCGATC
TGTCTATTTCGTTCATCCATAGTTGCCTGACTCCCCGTCGTGTAGATAACTACGATACGGGAGGGCTTAC
CATCTGGCCCCAGTGCTGCAATGATACCGCGAGACCCACGCTCACCGGCTCCAGATTTATCAGCAATAAA
CCAGCCAGCCGGAAGGGCCGAGCGCAGAAGTGGTCCTGCAACTTTATCCGCCTCCATCCAGTCTATTAAT
TGTTGCCGGGAAGCTAGAGTAAGTAGTTCGCCAGTTAATAGTTTGCGCAACGTTGTTGCCATTGCTACAG
GCATCGTGGTGTCACGCTCGTCGTTTGGTATGGCTTCATTCAGCTCCGGTTCCCAACGATCAAGGCGAGT
TACATGATCCCCCATGTTGTGCAAAAAAGCGGTTAGCTCCTTCGGTCCTCCGATCGTTGTCAGAAGTAAG
TTGGCCGCAGTGTTATCACTCATGGTTATGGCAGCACTGCATAATTCTCTTACTGTCATGCCATCCGTAA
GATGCTTTTCTGTGACTGGTGAGTACTCAACCAAGTCATTCTGAGAATAGTGTATGCGGCGACCGAGTTG
CTCTTGCCCGGCGTCAATACGGGATAATACCGCGCCACATAGCAGAACTTTAAAAGTGCTCATCATTGGA
AAACGTTCTTCGGGGCGAAAACTCTCAAGGATCTTACCGCTGTTGAGATCCAGTTCGATGTAACCCACTC
GTGCACCCAACTGATCTTCAGCATCTTTTACTTTCACCAGCGTTTCTGGGTGAGCAAAAACAGGAAGGCA
AAATGCCGCAAAAAAGGGAATAAGGGCGACACGGAAATGTTGAATACTCATACTCTTCCTTTTTCAATCA
TGATTGAAGCATTTATCAGGGTTATTGTCTCATGAGCGGATACATATTTGAATGTATTTAGAAAAATAAA
CAAATAGGTCATGACCAAAATCCCTTAACGTGAGTTTTCGTTCCACTGAGCGTCAGACCCCGTAGAAAAG
ATCAAAGGATCTTCTTGAGATCCTTTTTTTCTGCGCGTAATCTGCTGCTTGCAAACAAAAAAACCACCGC
TACCAGCGGTGGTTTGTTTGCCGGATCAAGAGCTACCAACTCTTTTTCCGAAGGTAACTGGCTTCAGCAG
AGCGCAGATACCAAATACTGTCCTTCTAGTGTAGCCGTAGTTAGGCCACCACTTCAAGAACTCTGTAGCA
CCGCCTACATACCTCGCTCTGCTAATCCTGTTACCAGTGGCTGCTGCCAGTGGCGATAAGTCGTGTCTTA
CCGGGTTGGACTCAAGACGATAGTTACCGGATAAGGCGCAGCGGTCGGGCTGAACGGGGGGTTCGTGCAC
ACAGCCCAGCTTGGAGCGAACGACCTACACCGAACTGAGATACCTACAGCGTGAGCTATGAGAAAGCGCC
ACGCTTCCCGAAGGGAGAAAGGCGGACAGGTATCCGGTAAGCGGCAGGGTCGGAACAGGAGAGCGCACGA
GGGAGCTTCCAGGGGGAAACGCCTGGTATCTTTATAGTCCTGTCGGGTTTCGCCACCTCTGACTTGAGCG
TCGATTTTTGTGATGCTCGTCAGGGGGGCGGAGCCTATGGAAAAACGCCAGCAACGCGGCCTTTTTACGG
TTCCTGGCCTTTTGCTGGCCTTTTGCTCACATGTTCTTTCCTGCGTTATCCCCTGATTCTGTGGATAACC
GTATTACCGCCTTTGAGTGAGCTGATACCGCTCGCCGCAGCCGAACGACCGAGCGCAGCGAGTCAGTGAG
CGAGGAAGCGGAAGAGCGCCTGATGCGGTATTTTCTCCTTACGCATCTGTGCGGTATTTCACACCGCAAT
GGTGCACTCTCAGTACAATCTGCTCTGATGCCGCATAGTTAAGCCAGTATACACTCCGCTATCGCTACGT
GACTGGGTCATGGCTGCGCCCCGACACCCGCCAACACCCGCTGACGCGCCCTGACGGGCTTGTCTGCTCC
CGGCATCCGCTTACAGACAAGCTGTGACCGTCTCCGGGAGCTGCATGTGTCAGAGGTTTTCACCGTCATC
ACCGAAACGCGCGAGGCAGCTGCGGTAAAGCTCATCAGCGTGGTCGTGAAGCGATTCACAGATGTCTGCC
TGTTCATCCGCGTCCAGCTCGTTGAGTTTCTCCAGAAGCGTTAATGTCTGGCTTCTGATAAAGCGGGCCA
TGTTAAGGGCGGTTTTTTCCTGTTTGGTCACTGATGCCTCCGTGTAAGGGGGATTTCTGTTCATGGGGGT
AATGATACCGATGAAACGAGAGAGGATGCTCACGATACGGGTTACTGATGATGAACATGCCCGGTTACTG
GAACGTTGTGAGGGTAAACAACTGGCGGTATGGATGCGGCGGGACCAGAGAAAAATCACTCAGGGTCAAT
GCCAGCGCTTCGTTAATACAGATGTAGGTGTTCCACAGGGTAGCCAGCAGCATCCTGCGATGCAGATCCG
GAACATAATGGTGCAGGGCGCTGACTTCCGCGTTTCCAGACTTTACGAAACACGGAAACCGAAGACCATT
CATGTTGTTGCTCAGGTCGCAGACGTTTTGCAGCAGCAGTCGCTTCACGTTCGCTCGCGTATCGGTGATT
CATTCTGCTAACCAGTAAGGCAACCCCGCCAGCCTAGCCGGGTCCTCAACGACAGGAGCACGATCATGCT
AGTCATGCCCCGCGCCCACCGGAAGGAGCTGACTGGGTTGAAGGCTCTCAAGGGCATCGGTCGAGATCCC
GGTGCCTAATGAGTGAGCTAACTTACATTAATTGCGTTGCGCTCACTGCCCGCTTTCCAGTCGGGAAACC
TGTCGTGCCAGCTGCATTAATGAATCGGCCAACGCGCGGGGAGAGGCGGTTTGCGTATTGGGCGCCAGGG
TGGTTTTTCTTTTCACCAGTGAGACGGGCAACAGCTGATTGCCCTTCACCGCCTGGCCCTGAGAGAGTTG
CAGCAAGCGGTCCACGCTGGTTTGCCCCAGCAGGCGAAAATCCTGTTTGATGGTGGTTAACGGCGGGATA
TAACATGAGCTGTCTTCGGTATCGTCGTATCCCACTACCGAGATGTCCGCACCAACGCGCAGCCCGGACT
CGGTAATGGCGCGCATTGCGCCCAGCGCCATCTGATCGTTGGCAACCAGCATCGCAGTGGGAACGATGCC
CTCATTCAGCATTTGCATGGTTTGTTGAAAACCGGACATGGCACTCCAGTCGCCTTCCCGTTCCGCTATC
GGCTGAATTTGATTGCGAGTGAGATATTTATGCCAGCCAGCCAGACGCAGACGCGCCGAGACAGAACTTA
ATGGGCCCGCTAACAGCGCGATTTGCTGGTGACCCAATGCGACCAGATGCTCCACGCCCAGTCGCGTACC
GTCTTCATGGGAGAAAATAATACTGTTGATGGGTGTCTGGTCAGAGACATCAAGAAATAACGCCGGAACA
TTAGTGCAGGCAGCTTCCACAGCAATGGCATCCTGGTCATCCAGCGGATAGTTAATGATCAGCCCACTGA
CGCGTTGCGCGAGAAGATTGTGCACCGCCGCTTTACAGGCTTCGACGCCGCTTCGTTCTACCATCGACAC
CACCACGCTGGCACCCAGTTGATCGGCGCGAGATTTAATCGCCGCGACAATTTGCGACGGCGCGTGCAGG
GCCAGACTGGAGGTGGCAACGCCAATCAGCAACGACTGTTTGCCCGCCAGTTGTTGTGCCACGCGGTTGG
GAATGTAATTCAGCTCCGCCATCGCCGCTTCCACTTTTTCCCGCGTTTTCGCAGAAACGTGGCTGGCCTG
GTTCACCACGCGGGAAACGGTCTGATAAGAGACACCGGCATACTCTGCGACATCGTATAACGTTACTGGT
TTCACATTCACCACCCTGAATTGACTCTCTTCCGGGCGCTATCATGCCATACCGCGAAAGGTTTTGCGCC
ATTCGATGGTGTCCGGGATCTCGACGCTCTCCCTTATGCGACTCCTGCATTAGGAAGCAGCCCAGTAGTA
GGTTGAGGCCGTTGAGCACCGCCGCCGCAAGGAATGGTGCATGCAAGGAGATGGCGCCCAACAGTCCCCC
GGCCACGGGGCCTGCCACCATACCCACGCCGAAACAAGCGCTCATGAGCCCGAAGTGGCGAGCCCGATCT
TCCCCATCGGTGATGTCGGCGATATAGGCGCCAGCAACCGCACCTGTGGCGCCGGTGATGCCGGCCACGA
TGCGTCCGGCGTAGAGGATCGAGATCGATCTCGATCCCGCGAAA
Features (pLannotate 1.2.2; 27 found; start..end, strand, type, name):
      2..20      +  promoter       T7 promoter: promoter for bacteriophage T7 RNA polymerase
     21..45      +  protein_bind   lac operator: The lac repressor binds to the lac operator to inhibit transcription in E. coli. This inhibition can be relieved by adding lactose or isopropyl-β-D-thiogalactopyranoside (IPTG). lac repressor encoded by lacI
     60..82      +  RBS            RBS: efficient ribosome binding site from bacteriophage T7 gene 10 (Olins and Rangwala, 1989)
     99..116     +  CDS            7xHis (fragment): 6xHis affinity tag
    120..1217    +  CDS            MBP: maltose binding protein from E. coli; malE (mutated); This version of the gene does not encode a signal sequence, so MBP will remain in the cytosol.
   1237..1254    +  protein_bind   attB1 (fragment): mutant version of attB; core recombination site for the Gateway® BP reaction BP Clonase™
   1260..1276    +  CDS            TEV site (fragment): tobacco etch virus (TEV) protease recognition and cleavage site
   1281..1787    +  CDS            NRAS (fragment): RASN_HUMAN - Also known as HRAS1. Experimental evidence at protein level: Swiss-Prot protein existence level 1. Ras proteins bind GDP/GTP and possess intrinsic GTPase activity. From Homo sapiens (Human).
   1795..1812    -  protein_bind   attB2 (fragment): mutant version of attB; core recombination site for the Gateway® BP reaction BP Clonase™
   1912..1929    +  CDS            9xHis (fragment): 9xHis affinity tag
   1976..2091    +  ncRNA          5S rRNA: Accession: RF00001 - 5S ribosomal RNA
   2095..2181    +  terminator     rrnB T1 terminator: Escherichia coli rrnB; transcription terminator T1 from the E. coli rrnB gene
   2273..2300    +  terminator     rrnB T2 terminator: transcription terminator T2 from the E. coli rrnB gene
   2319..2358    +  promoter       AmpR promoter (fragment): bla
   2368..2415    +  terminator     T7 terminator: transcription terminator for bacteriophage T7 RNA polymerase
   2452..2907    +  rep_origin     f1 ori (sequence partly withheld): f1 bacteriophage origin of replication; arrow indicates direction of (+) strand synthesis
   3022..3882    -  CDS            AmpR: β-lactamase; bla; confers resistance to ampicillin, carbenicillin, and related antibiotics
   3883..3975    -  promoter       AmpR promoter: bla
   4056..4644    +  rep_origin     ori: high-copy-number ColE1/pMB1/pBR322/pUC origin of replication
   4830..4969    -  misc_feature   bom: basis of mobility region from pBR322
   5071..5262    -  CDS            rop: Rop protein, which maintains plasmids at low copy number; rop
   5279..5659    +  CDS            YPB1_ECOLX: Protein predicted: Swiss-Prot protein existence level 4. From Escherichia coli.
   5721..5785    -  CDS            TcR (fragment): tetracycline efflux protein; tet; confers resistance to tetracycline
   5800..5821    -  protein_bind   CAP binding site: CAP binding activates transcription in the presence of cAMP. E. coli catabolite activator protein
   5834..6916    -  CDS            lacI: lac repressor; lacI; The lac repressor binds to the lac operator to inhibit transcription in E. coli. This inhibition can be relieved by adding lactose or isopropyl-β-D-thiogalactopyranoside (IPTG).
   6917..6994    -  promoter       lacI promoter: lacI
   7002..7281    -  CDS            TcR (fragment): tetracycline efflux protein; tet; confers resistance to tetracycline
