[The description below was written by a language model from this plasmid's Addgene catalogue record and pLannotate feature annotations shown in this document.]
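Description:
R919-X62-566 is a bacterial expression plasmid built by Gateway recombination into the pDest-566 destination backbone, designed to produce a truncated human NRAS protein (residues 1-169) carrying the G12S substitution in E. coli. The sequenced construct is about 7.3 kb. It is maintained through a ColE1/pMB1-type origin and selected with ampicillin via the β-lactamase gene. The catalogue lists it as high copy, although the feature table also shows the rop gene and the pBR322 bom region, elements typical of pET-like backbones that tend to moderate copy number. An f1 origin and short remnants of a tetracycline resistance gene are also present; the latter are fragments and not expected to be functional.

Expression is driven by a T7 promoter followed by a lac operator and the strong T7 gene 10 ribosome binding site, with a plasmid-borne lacI gene supplying repressor, so transcription requires a host providing T7 RNA polymerase and is inducible with IPTG. The open reading frame begins with a His6 tag fused to a signal-sequence-free maltose binding protein, which stays cytosolic and serves as both a solubility enhancer and an affinity handle. This is followed by the attB1 site left from recombination, a TEV protease recognition site, and the NRAS coding segment, which ends before attB2. TEV cleavage allows the His6-MBP partner to be removed after purification. Downstream lie rrnB T1/T2 and T7 terminators; an annotated histidine-tag fragment after attB2 appears to be backbone sequence outside the described fusion. The record supports use for recombinant production of this oncogenic-position NRAS variant, but does not specify downstream applications.
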