Addgene plasmid #244525: R919-X62-566
Purpose: Bacterial protein expression of His6-MBP-tev-Hs.NRAS(1-169) G12S
Depositing lab: Dominic Esposito. Depositing organization: Frederick National Laboratory.
Backbone
  Vector backbone: pDest-566
  Backbone size w/o insert (bp): 6800
  Vector type: Bacterial Expression
Growth in bacteria
  Bacterial resistance: Ampicillin, 100 μg/mL
  Growth temperature: 37°C
  Growth strain: DH5alpha
  Copy number: High Copy
Gene/Insert
  Gene/Insert name: His6-MBP-tev-Hs.NRAS(1-169) G12S
  Species: H. sapiens (human)
  Entrez Gene: NRAS (a.k.a. ALPS4, CMNS, KRAS, N-ras, NCMS, NRAS1, NS6)
  Tag / fusion protein: His6-MBP (N terminal on insert)
  Cloning method: Gateway Cloning
Terms and licenses: Academic/Nonprofit Terms; Industry Terms: Not Available to Industry
How to cite: R919-X62-566 was a gift from Dominic Esposito (Addgene plasmid # 244525 ; http://n2t.net/addgene:244525 ; RRID:Addgene_244525)
